>Addgene plasmid #10961 | pEGFP-C1 NFAT3 | addgene full sequence | sequence record 142525 | Addgene NGS Result
CATGCATTAGTTATTAATAGTAATCAATTACGGGGTCATTAGTTCATAGCCCATATATGGAGTTCCGCGT
TACATAACTTACGGTAAATGGCCCGCCTGGCTGACCGCCCAACGACCCCCGCCCATTGACGTCAATAATG
ACGTATGTTCCCATAGTAACGCCAATAGGGACTTTCCATTGACGTCAATGGGTGGAGTATTTACGGTAAA
CTGCCCACTTGGCAGTACATCAAGTGTATCATATGCCAAGTACGCCCCCTATTGACGTCAATGACGGTAA
ATGGCCCGCCTGGCATTATGCCCAGTACATGACCTTATGGGACTTTCCTACTTGGCAGTACATCTACGTA
TTAGTCATCGCTATTACCATGGTGATGCGGTTTTGGCAGTACATCAATGGGCGTGGATAGCGGTTTGACT
CACGGGGATTTCCAAGTCTCCACCCCATTGACGTCAATGGGAGTTTGTTTTGGCACCAAAATCAACGGGA
CTTTCCAAAATGTCGTAACAACTCCGCCCCATTGACGCAAATGGGCGGTAGGCGTGTACGGTGGGAGGTC
TATATAAGCAGAGCTGGTTTAGTGAACCGTCAGATCCGCTAGCGCTACCGGTCGCCACCATGGTGAGCAA
GGGCGAGGAGCTGTTCACCGGGGTGGTGCCCATCCTGGTCGAGCTGGACGGCGACGTAAACGGCCACAAG
TTCAGCGTGTCCGGCGAGGGCGAGGGCGATGCCACCTACGGCAAGCTGACCCTGAAGTTCATCTGCACCA
CCGGCAAGCTGCCCGTGCCCTGGCCCACCCTCGTGACCACCCTGACCTACGGCGTGCAGTGCTTCAGCCG
CTACCCCGACCACATGAAGCAGCACGACTTCTTCAAGTCCGCCATGCCCGAAGGCTACGTCCAGGAGCGC
ACCATCTTCTTCAAGGACGACGGCAACTACAAGACCCGCGCCGAGGTGAAGTTCGAGGGCGACACCCTGG
TGAACCGCATCGAGCTGAAGGGCATCGACTTCAAGGAGGACGGCAACATCCTGGGGCACAAGCTGGAGTA
CAACTACAACAGCCACAACGTCTATATCATGGCCGACAAGCAGAAGAACGGCATCAAGGTGAACTTCAAG
ATCCGCCACAACATCGAGGACGGCAGCGTGCAGCTCGCCGACCACTACCAGCAGAACACCCCCATCGGCG
ACGGCCCCGTGCTGCTGCCCGACAACCACTACCTGAGCACCCAGTCCGCCCTGAGCAAAGACCCCAACGA
GAAGCGCGATCACATGGTCCTGCTGGAGTTCGTGACCGCCGCCGGGATCACTCTCGGCATGGACGAGCTG
TACAAGTCCGGACTCAGATCTCGAGCTCAAGCTTCGAATTCTGCAGTCGACGGTACCGCGGGCCCGGGAT
CCATGGGGGCGGCCAGCTGCGAGGATGAGGAGCTGGAATTTAAGCTGGTGTTCGGGGAGGAAAAGGAGGC
CCCCCCGCTGGGCGCGGGGGGATTGGGGGAAGAACTGGACTCAGAGGATGCCCCGCCATGCTGCCGTCTG
GCCTTGGGAGAGCCCCCTCCCTATGGCGCTGCACCTATCGGTATTCCCCGACCTCCACCCCCTCGGCCTG
GCATGCATTCGCCACCGCCGCGACCAGCCCCCTCACCTGGCACCTGGGAGAGCCAGCCCGCCAGGTCGGT
GAGGCTGGGAGGACCAGGAGGGGGTGCTGGGGGTGCTGGGGGTGGCCGTGTTCTCGAGTGTCCCAGCATC
CGCATCACCTCCATCTCTCCCACGCCGGAGCCGCCAGCAGCGCTGGAGGACAACCCTGATGCCTGGGGGG
ACGGCTCTCCTAGAGATTACCCCCCACCAGAAGGCTTTGGGGGCTACAGAGAAGCAGGGGCCCAGGGTGG
GGGGGCCTTCTTCAGCCCAAGCCCTGGCAGCAGCAGCCTGTCCTCGTGGAGCTTCTTCTCCGATGCCTCT
GACGAGGCAGCCCTGTATGCAGCCTGCGACGAGGTGGAGTCTGAGCTAAATGAGGCGGCCTCCCGCTTTG
GCCTGGGCTCCCCGCTGCCCTCGCCCCGGGCCTCCCCTCGGCCATGGACCCCCGAAGATCCCTGGAGCCT
GTATGGTCCAAGCCCCGGAGGCCGAGGGCCAGAGGATAGCTGGCTACTCCTCAGTGCTCCTGGGCCCACC
CCAGCCTCCCCGCGGCCTGCCTCTCCATGTGGCAAGCGGCGCTATTCCAGCTCGGGAACCCCATCTTCAG
CCTCCCCAGCTCTGTCCCGCCGTGGCAGCCTGGGGGAAGAGGGGTCTGAGCCACCTCCACCACCCCCATT
GCCTCTGGCCCGGGACCCGGGCTCCCCTGGTCCCTTTGACTATGTGGGGGCCCCACCAGCTGAGAGCATC
CCTCAGAAGACACGGCGGACTTCCAGCGAGCAGGCAGTGGCTCTGCCTCGGTCTGAGGAGCCTGCCTCAT
GCAATGGGAAGCTGCCCTTGGGAGCAGAGGAGTCTGTGGCTCCTCCAGGAGGTTCCCGGAAGGAGGTGGC
TGGCATGGACTACCTGGCAGTGCCCTCCCCACTCGCTTGGTCCAAGGCCCGGATTGGGGGACACAGCCCT
ATCTTCAGGACCTCTGCCCTACCCCCACTGGACTGGCCTCTGCCCAGCCAATATGAGCAGCTGGAGCTGA
GGATCGAGGTACAGCCTAGAGCCCACCACCGGGCCCACTATGAGACAGAAGGCAGCCGTGGAGCTGTCAA
AGCTGCCCCTGGCGGTCACCCCGTAGTCAAGCTCCTAGGCTACAGTGAGAAGCCACTGACCCTACAGATG
TTCATCGGCACTGCAGATGAAAGGAACCTGCGGCCTCATGCCTTCTATCAGGTGCACCGTATCACAGGCA
AGATGGTGGCCACGGCCAGCTATGAAGCCGTAGTCAGTGGCACCAAGGTGTTGGAGATGACTCTGCTGCC
TGAGAACAACATGGCGGCCAACATTGACTGCGCGGGAATCCTGAAGCTTCGGAATTCAGACATTGAGCTT
CGGAAGGGTGAGACGGACATCGGGCGCAAAAACACACGTGTACGGCTGGTGTTCCGGGTACACGTGCCCC
AGGGCGGCGGGAAGGTCGTCTCAGTACAGGCAGCATCGGTGCCCATCGAGTGCTCCCAGCGCTCAGCCCA
GGAGCTGCCCCAGGTGGAGGCCTACAGCCCCAGTGCCTGCTCTGTGAGAGGAGGCGAGGAACTGGTACTG
ACCGGCTCCAACTTCCTGCCAGACTCCAAGGTGGTGTTCATTGAGAGGGGTCCTGATGGGAAGCTGCAAT
GGGAGGAGGAGGCCACAGTGAACCGACTGCAGAGCAACGAGGTGACGCTGACCCTGACTGTCCCCGAGTA
CAGCAACAAGAGGGTTTCCCGGCCAGTCCAGGTCTACTTTTATGTCTCCAATGGGCGGAGGAAACGCAGT
CCTACCCAGAGTTTCAGGTTTCTGCCTGTGATCTGCAAAGAGGAGCCCCTACCGGACTCATCTCTGCGGG
GTTTCCCTTCAGCATCGGCAACCCCCTTTGGCACTGACATGGACTTCTCACCACCCAGGCCCCCCTACCC
CTCCTATCCCCATGAAGACCCTGCTTGCGAAACTCCTTACCTATCAGAAGGCTTCGGCTATGGCATGCCC
CCTCTGTACCCCCAGACGGGGCCCCCACCATCCTACAGACCGGGCCTGCGGATGTTCCCTGAGACTAGGG
GTACCACAGGTTGTGCCCAACCACCTGCAGTTTCCTTCCTTCCCCGCCCCTTCCCTAGTGACCCGTATGG
AGGGCGGGGCTCCTCTTTCCCCCTGGGGCTGCCATTCTCTCCGCCAGCCCCCTTTCGGCCGCCTCCTCTT
CCTGCATCCCCACCGCTTGAAGGCCCCTTCCCTTCCCAGAGTGATGTGCATCCCCTACCTGCTGAGGGAT
ACAATAAGGTAGGGCCAGGCTATGGCCCTGGGGAGGGGGCTCCGGAGCAGGAGAAATCCAGGGGTGGCTA
CAGCAGCGGCTTTCGAGACAGTGTCCCTATCCAGGGTATCACGCTGGAGGAAGTGAGTGAGATCATTGGC
CGAGACCTGAGTGGCTTCCCTGCACCTCCTGGAGAAGAGCCTCCTGCCTGAACCACGTGAACTGTCATCA
CCTGGCAACCCCCTCGTGCCGAATTCGATGGGGATCCACCGGATCTAGATAACTGATCATAATCAGCCAT
ACCACATTTGTAGAGGTTTTACTTGCTTTAAAAAACCTCCCACACCTCCCCCTGAACCTGAAACATAAAA
TGAATGCAATTGTTGTTGTTAACTTGTTTATTGCAGCTTATAATGGTTACAAATAAAGCAATAGCATCAC
AAATTTCACAAATAAAGCATTTTTTTCACTGCATTCTAGTTGTGGTTTGTCCAAACTCATCAATGTATCT
TAACGCGTAAATTGTAAGCGTTAATATTTTGTTAAAATTCGCGTTAAATTTTTGTTAAATCAGCTCATTT
TTTAACCAATAGGCCGAAATCGGCAAAATCCCTTATAAATCAAAAGAATAGACCGAGATAGGGT
[37 nt withheld, positions 4545-4581]
AAAGAACGTGGACTCCAACGTCAAAGG
[49 nt withheld, positions 4609-4657]
T
[91 nt withheld, positions 4659-4749]
G
[124 nt withheld, positions 4751-4874]
CAGGTGGCACTTTTCGGGGAAATGTGCGCGGAACCCCTATTTGTTTATTTTTCTAAATACATTCAAATAT
GTATCCGCTCATGAGACAATAACCCTGATAAATGCTTCAATAATATTGAAAAAGGAAGAGTCCTGAGGCG
GAAAGAACCAGCTGTGGAATGTGTGTCAGTTAGGGTGTGGAAAGTCCCCAGGCTCCCCAGCAGGCAGAAG
TATGCAAAGCATGCATCTCAATTAGTCAGCAACCAGGTGTGGAAAGTCCCCAGGCTCCCCAGCAGGCAGA
AGTATGCAAAGCATGCATCTCAATTAGTCAGCAACCATAGTCCCGCCCCTAACTCCGCCCATCCCGCCCC
TAACTCCGCCCAGTTCCGCCCATTCTCCGCCCCATGGCTGACTAATTTTTTTTATTTATGCAGAGGCCGA
GGCCGCCTCGGCCTCTGAGCTATTCCAGAAGTAGTGAGGAGGCTTTTTTGGAGGCCTAGGCTTTTGCAAA
GATCGATCAAGAGACAGGATGAGGATCGTTTCGCATGATTGAACAAGATGGATTGCACGCAGGTTCTCCG
GCCGCTTGGGTGGAGAGGCTATTCGGCTATGACTGGGCACAACAGACAATCGGCTGCTCTGATGCCGCCG
TGTTCCGGCTGTCAGCGCAGGGGCGCCCGGTTCTTTTTGTCAAGACCGACCTGTCCGGTGCCCTGAATGA
ACTGCAAGACGAGGCAGCGCGGCTATCGTGGCTGGCCACGACGGGCGTTCCTTGCGCAGCTGTGCTCGAC
GTTGTCACTGAAGCGGGAAGGGACTGGCTGCTATTGGGCGAAGTGCCGGGGCAGGATCTCCTGTCATCTC
ACCTTGCTCCTGCCGAGAAAGTATCCATCATGGCTGATGCAATGCGGCGGCTGCATACGCTTGATCCGGC
TACCTGCCCATTCGACCACCAAGCGAAACATCGCATCGAGCGAGCACGTACTCGGATGGAAGCCGGTCTT
GTCGATCAGGATGATCTGGACGAAGAGCATCAGGGGCTCGCGCCAGCCGAACTGTTCGCCAGGCTCAAGG
CGAGCATGCCCGACGGCGAGGATCTCGTCGTGACCCATGGCGATGCCTGCTTGCCGAATATCATGGTGGA
AAATGGCCGCTTTTCTGGATTCATCGACTGTGGCCGGCTGGGTGTGGCGGACCGCTATCAGGACATAGCG
TTGGCTACCCGTGATATTGCTGAAGAGCTTGGCGGCGAATGGGCTGACCGCTTCCTCGTGCTTTACGGTA
TCGCCGCTCCCGATTCGCAGCGCATCGCCTTCTATCGCCTTCTTGACGAGTTCTTCTGAGCGGGACTCTG
GGGTTCGAAATGACCGACCAAGCGACGCCCAACCTGCCATCACGAGATTTCGATTCCACCGCCGCCTTCT
ATGAAAGGTTGGGCTTCGGAATCGTTTTCCGGGACGCCGGCTGGATGATCCTCCAGCGCGGGGATCTCAT
GCTGGAGTTCTTCGCCCACCCTAGGGGGAGGCTAACTGAAACACGGAAGGAGACAATACCGGAAGGAACC
CGCGCTATGACGGCAATAAAAAGACAGAATAAAACGCACGGTGTTGGGTCGTTTGTTCATAAACGCGGGG
TTCGGTCCCAGGGCTGGCACTCTGTCGATACCCCACCGAGACCCCATTGGGGCCAATACGCCCGCGTTTC
TTCCTTTTCCCCACCCCACCCCCCAAGTTCGGGTGAAGGCCCAGGGCTCGCAGCCAACGTCGGGGCGGCA
GGCCCTGCCATAGCCTCAGGTTACTCATATATACTTTAGATTGATTTAAAACTTCATTTTTAATTTAAAA
GGATCTAGGTGAAGATCCTTTTTGATAATCTCATGACCAAAATCCCTTAACGTGAGTTTTCGTTCCACTG
AGCGTCAGACCCCGTAGAAAAGATCAAAGGATCTTCTTGAGATCCTTTTTTTCTGCGCGTAATCTGCTGC
TTGCAAACAAAAAAACCACCGCTACCAGCGGTGGTTTGTTTGCCGGATCAAGAGCTACCAACTCTTTTTC
CGAAGGTAACTGGCTTCAGCAGAGCGCAGATACCAAATACTGTTCTTCTAGTGTAGCCGTAGTTAGGCCA
CCACTTCAAGAACTCTGTAGCACCGCCTACATACCTCGCTCTGCTAATCCTGTTACCAGTGGCTGCTGCC
AGTGGCGATAAGTCGTGTCTTACCGGGTTGGACTCAAGACGATAGTTACCGGATAAGGCGCAGCGGTCGG
GCTGAACGGGGGGTTCGTGCACACAGCCCAGCTTGGAGCGAACGACCTACACCGAACTGAGATACCTACA
GCGTGAGCTATGAGAAAGCGCCACGCTTCCCGAAGGGAGAAAGGCGGACAGGTATCCGGTAAGCGGCAGG
GTCGGAACAGGAGAGCGCACGAGGGAGCTTCCAGGGGGAAACGCCTGGTATCTTTATAGTCCTGTCGGGT
TTCGCCACCTCTGACTTGAGCGTCGATTTTTGTGATGCTCGTCAGGGGGGCGGAGCCTATGGAAAAACGC
CAGCAACGCGGCCTTTTTACGGTTCCTGGCCTTTTGCTGGCCTTTTGCTCACATGTTCTTTCCTGCGTTA
TCCCCTGATTCTGTGGATAACCGTATTACCGC
Features (pLannotate 1.2.2; 15 found; start..end, strand, type, name):
     68..371     +  enhancer       CMV enhancer: human cytomegalovirus immediate early enhancer
    372..575     +  promoter       CMV promoter: human cytomegalovirus (CMV) immediate early promoter
    620..1336    +  CDS            EGFP: EGFP is a basic (constitutively fluorescent) green fluorescent protein published in 1996, derived from Aequorea victoria. It is reported to be a rapidly-maturing weak dimer with moderate acid sensitivity.
   1337..1402    +  misc_feature   MCS: multiple cloning site
   1403..4108    +  CDS            NFATC4: NFAC4_HUMAN - Also known as NFAT3 From Homo sapiens (Human).
   4184..4268    +  CDS            large T antigen (fragment): large T antigen from SV40 (simian virus 40)
   4291..4412    +  polyA_signal   SV40 poly(A) signal: SV40 polyadenylation signal
   4446..4874    -  rep_origin     f1 ori (sequence partly withheld): f1 bacteriophage origin of replication; arrow indicates direction of (+) strand synthesis
   4901..5005    +  promoter       AmpR promoter: bla
   5007..5364    +  promoter       SV40 promoter: SV40 enhancer and early promoter
   5399..6193    +  CDS            NeoR/KanR: aminoglycoside phosphotransferase from Tn5; aph(3')-II (or nptII); confers resistance to neomycin, kanamycin, and G418 (Geneticin®)
   6214..6366    +  CDS            ble (fragment): BLE_KLEPN - Experimental evidence at protein level: Swiss-Prot protein existence level 1. Binding protein with a strong affinity to the bleomycin family of antibiotics. Binds to CL990; an antimitotic-antibiotic compound. From Klebsiella pneumoniae.
   6425..6472    +  polyA_signal   HSV TK poly(A) signal: herpes simplex virus thymidine kinase polyadenylation signal (Cole and Stacy, 1985)
   6563..6579    -  polyA_signal   bGH poly(A) signal (fragment): bovine growth hormone polyadenylation signal
   6801..7389    +  rep_origin     ori: high-copy-number ColE1/pMB1/pBR322/pUC origin of replication
