[The description below was written by a language model from this plasmid's Addgene catalogue record and pLannotate feature annotations shown in this document.]
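Description:
pEGFP-C1 NFAT3 is a mammalian expression plasmid built on the Clontech pEGFP-C1 backbone and carrying human NFAT3 (nuclear factor of activated T cells 3, gene symbol NFATC4) as a fusion to the C-terminus of EGFP. The sequenced construct is about 7.5 kb, consistent with a roughly 2.7 kb insert in the 4.7 kb backbone. Transcription is driven by the human cytomegalovirus immediate-early enhancer and promoter. The EGFP coding sequence comes first, followed by the residual multiple cloning site, which acts as a linker, and then the NFATC4 open reading frame. The transcript is terminated by the SV40 polyadenylation signal. The insert was introduced by restriction enzyme cloning, though the sites used are not recorded.

The plasmid replicates in E. coli at high copy from a ColE1/pUC-type origin and also contains an f1 phage origin, which allows production of single-stranded DNA. A single Tn5 aminoglycoside phosphotransferase gene (NeoR/KanR) provides selection in both hosts. A bacterial bla-type promoter drives it to give kanamycin resistance in bacteria. The adjacent SV40 enhancer/early promoter, paired with the HSV TK polyadenylation signal, drives it in mammalian cells, allowing G418 selection of stable transfectants. The short large T antigen, ble and bGH poly(A) fragments in the annotation appear to be backbone remnants or partial matches rather than functional elements.

The construct produces a fluorescently tagged NFAT3 that can be visualised in transfected cells, for example to follow its distribution between cytoplasm and nucleus. The associated publication concerns regulation of NFAT3 activity by Ras in cardiac myocytes.
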