Addgene plasmid #10961: pEGFP-C1 NFAT3
Depositing lab: Toren Finkel. Depositing organization: National Heart, Lung, and Blood Institute (NHLBI). Publication: Ras regulates NFAT3 activity in cardiac myocytes. Ichida M, Finkel T. J Biol Chem. 2001 Feb 2. 276(5):3524-30. 10.1074/jbc.M004275200 PubMed 11044444.
Backbone
  Vector backbone: pEGFP C1
  Backbone manufacturer: BD Biosciences (Clontech)
  Backbone size w/o insert (bp): 4731
  Vector type: Mammalian Expression
  Selectable markers: Neomycin (select with G418)
Growth in bacteria
  Bacterial resistance: Kanamycin, 50 μg/mL
  Growth temperature: 37°C
  Growth strain: DH5alpha
  Copy number: High Copy
Gene/Insert
  Gene/Insert name: NFAT3 (alt name: nuclear factor of activated T cells 3)
  Species: H. sapiens (human)
  Insert size (bp): 2700
  GenBank ID: L41066.1
  Entrez Gene: NFATC4 (a.k.a. NF-AT3, NF-ATC4, NFAT3)
  Tag / fusion protein: EGFP (N terminal on backbone)
  Cloning method: Restriction Enzyme
  Sequencing primers: 5′ EGFP-C; 3′ SV40pA-R
Resource information
  A portion of this plasmid was derived from a plasmid made by: NFAT3 was a gift from Jeffery D. Molkentin
Terms and licenses: Academic/Nonprofit Terms; Industry Terms: Not Available to Industry
How to cite: pEGFP-C1 NFAT3 was a gift from Toren Finkel (Addgene plasmid # 10961 ; http://n2t.net/addgene:10961 ; RRID:Addgene_10961)
