>Addgene plasmid #10961 | pEGFP-C1 NFAT3 | addgene partial sequence | sequence record 53483 | SV40pA-R 5'-GAAATTTGTGATGCTATTGC-3'
GTTAACAACAACAATTGCATTCATTTTATGTTTCAGGTTCAGGGGGAGGTGTGGGAGGTTTTTTAAAGCA
AGTAAAACCTCTACAAATGTGGTATGGCTGATTATGATCAGTTATCTAGATCCGGTGGATCCCCATCGAA
TTCGGCACGAGGGGGTTGCCAGGTGATGACAGTTCACGTGGTTCAGGCAGGAGGCTCTTCTCCAGGAGGT
GCAGGGAAGCCACTCAGGTCTCGGCCAATGATCTCACTCACTTCCTCCAGCGTGATACCCTGGATAGGGA
CACTGTCTCGAAAGCCGCTGCTGTAGCCACCCCTGGATTTCTCCTGCTCCGGAGCCCCCTCCCCAGGGCC
ATAGCCTGGCCCTACCTTATTGTATCCCTCAGCAGGTAGGGGATGCACATCACTCTGGGAAGGGAAGGGG
CCTTCAAGCGGTGGGGATGCAGGAAGAGGAGGCGGCCGAAAGGGGGCTGGCGGAGAGAATGGCAGCCCCA
GGGGGAAAGAGGAGCCCCGCCCTCCATACGGGTCACTAGGGAAGGGGCGGGGAAGGAAGGAAACTGCAGG
TGGTTGGGCACAACCTGTGGTACCCCTAGTCTCAGGGAACATCCGCAGGCCCGGTCTGTAGGATGGTGGG
GGCCCCGTCTGGGGGTACAGAGGGGGCATGCCATAGCCGAAGCCTTCTGATAGGTAAGGAGTTTCGCAAG
CAGGGTCTTCATGGGGATAGGAGGGGTAGGGGGGCCTGGGTGGTGAGAAGTCCATGTCAGTGCCAAAGGG
GGTTGCCGATGCTGAAGGGAAACCCCGCAGAGATGAGTCCGGTAGGGGCTCCTCTTTGCAGATCACAGGC
AGAAACCTGAAACTCTGGGTAGGACTGCGTTTCCTCCGCCCATTGGAGACATAAAAGTA
