>Addgene plasmid #10961 | pEGFP-C1 NFAT3 | addgene partial sequence | sequence record 53804 | EGFP-C 5'-CATGGTCCTGCTGGAGTTCGTG-3'
TGGACGAGCTGTACAAGTCCGGACTCAGATCTCGAGCTCAAGCTTCGAATTCTGCAGTCGACGGTACCGC
GGGCCCGGGATCCATGGGGGCGGCCAGCTGCGAGGATGAGGAGCTGGAATTTAAGCTGGTGTTCGGGGAG
GAAAAGGAGGCCCCCCCGCTGGGCGCGGGGGGATTGGGGGAAGAACTGGACTCAGAGGATGCCCCGCCAT
GCTGCCGTCTGGCCTTGGGAGAGCCCCCTCCCTATGGCGCTGCACCTATCGGTATTCCCCGACCTCCACC
CCCTCGGCCTGGCATGCATTCGCCACCGCCGCGACCAGCCCCCTCACCTGGCACCTGGGAGAGCCAGCCC
GCCAGGTCGGTGAGGCTGGGAGGACCAGGAGGGGGTGCTGGGGGTGCTGGGGGTGGCCGTGTTCTCGAGT
GTCCCAGCATCCGCATCACCTCCATCTCTCCCACGCCGGAGCCGCCAGCAGCGCTGGAGGACAACCCTGA
TGCCTGGGGGGACGGCTCTCCTAGAGATTACCCCCCACCAGAAGGCTTTGGGGGCTACAGAGAAGCAGGG
GCCCAGGGTGGGGGGGCCTTCTTCAGCCCAAGCCCTGGCAGCAGCAGCCTGTCCTCGTGGAGCTTCTTCT
CCGATGCCTCTGACGAGGCAGCCCTGTATGCAGCCTGCGACGAGGTGGAGTCTGAGCTAAATGAGGCGGC
CTCCCGCTTTGGCCTGGGCTCCCCGCTGCCCTCGCCCCGGGCCTCCCCTCGGCCATGGACCCCCGAAGAT
CCCTGGAGCCTGTATGGTCCAAGCCCCGGAGGCCGAGGGCCAGAGGATAGCTGGCTACTCCTCAGTGCTC
CTGGGCCCACCCCAGCCTCCCCGCGGCCTGCCTCTCCATGTGGCAAGCGGCGCTAT
